Addgene plasmid #120784: GGE067
Purpose: Part of GoldenGate Yarrowia lipolytica toolkit for assembling an expression plasmid for Y. lipolytic yeast. Sequence for integration into Y. lipolytica genome, randomly or at zeta platforms. Linearization of cassette by NotI restriction enzyme after the assembly
Depositing lab: Tristan Rossignol. Depositing organization: INRAE Jouy-en-Josas. Publication: A modular Golden Gate toolkit for Yarrowia lipolytica synthetic biology. Larroude M, Park YK, Soudier P, Kubiak M, Nicaud JM, Rossignol T. Microb Biotechnol. 2019 May 31. doi: 10.1111/1751-7915.13427. PubMed 31148366.
Backbone
  Vector backbone: pCR4Blunt-TOPO
  Vector type: Cloning/assembly plasmid
Growth in bacteria
  Bacterial resistance: Kanamycin, 50 μg/mL
  Growth temperature: 37°C
  Growth strain: DH5alpha
  Copy number: High Copy
Gene/Insert
  Gene/Insert name: InsUp_Zeta-NotI
  Insert size (bp): 325
  Cloning method: TOPO Cloning
Terms and licenses: Academic/Nonprofit Terms; Industry Terms: Not Available to Industry
How to cite: GGE067 was a gift from Tristan Rossignol (Addgene plasmid # 120784 ; http://n2t.net/addgene:120784 ; RRID:Addgene_120784)
