[The description below was written by a language model from this plasmid's Addgene catalogue record.]
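Description:
GGE067 is a part-donor plasmid from a modular Golden Gate toolkit for building expression constructs for the oleaginous yeast Yarrowia lipolytica. It is based on the pCR4Blunt-TOPO cloning backbone, into which the part was inserted by TOPO cloning. It is maintained in E. coli as a high-copy plasmid under kanamycin selection. It is a cloning and assembly vector rather than an expression vector: the record lists no promoter, coding sequence, yeast marker or yeast replication origin, and no feature table is provided, so the exact positions of backbone elements and of the Golden Gate restriction sites and overhangs flanking the part are not stated.

The insert, InsUp_Zeta-NotI, is a 325 bp fragment that serves as the upstream integration ("insertion up") element of an assembled cassette. It carries zeta sequence, which in Y. lipolytica derives from the long terminal repeats of the Ylt1 retrotransposon and is commonly used to direct genomic integration. According to the record, cassettes flanked by this element integrate either randomly in the genome or at zeta docking platforms in strains engineered to carry them. The part also supplies a NotI site, so that after Golden Gate assembly the finished plasmid can be cut with NotI to release the linear expression cassette from the bacterial backbone before yeast transformation. In use, GGE067 would be combined with other toolkit parts, presumably a matching downstream zeta element, a selection marker and one or more transcription units, to produce an integrative Y. lipolytica expression construct.
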