>Addgene plasmid #120784 | GGE067 | depositor partial sequence | sequence record 229394 | InsUp_Zeta-NotI
GGTCTCTGCCTGCGGCCGCTGTCGGGAACCGCGTTCAGGTGGAACAGGACCACCTCCCTTGCACTTCTTG
GTATATCAGTATAGGCTGATGTATTCATAGTGGGGTTTTTCATAATAAATTTACTAACGGCAGGCAACAT
TCACTCGGCTTAAACGCAAAACGGACCGTCTTGATATCTTCTGACGCATTGACCACCGAGAAATAGTGTT
AGTTACCGGGTGAGTTATTGTTCTTCTACACAGGCGACGCCCATCGTCTAGAGTTGATGTACTAACTCAG
ATTTCACTACCTACCCTATCCCTGGTACGCACAAAGCACTTTGCTAGAAGGTAGAGACC
