LOCUS       Exported 3857 bp ds-DNA circular SYN 12-MAY-2021
DEFINITION  Part of GoldenGate Yarrowia lipolytica toolkit for assembling an
            expression plasmid for Y. lipolytic yeast. Sequence for integration
            into Y. lipolytica genome, randomly or at zeta platforms.
            Linearization of cassette by NotI restriction enzyme after the
            assembly.
ACCESSION   .
VERSION     .
KEYWORDS    GGE067
SOURCE      synthetic DNA construct
  ORGANISM  synthetic DNA construct
REFERENCE   1 (bases 1 to 3857)
  AUTHORS   Larroude M, Park YK, Soudier P, Kubiak M, Nicaud JM, Rossignol T
  TITLE     A modular Golden Gate toolkit for Yarrowia lipolytica synthetic
            biology.
  JOURNAL   Microb Biotechnol. 2019 May 31. doi: 10.1111/1751-7915.13427.
  PUBMED    31148366
REFERENCE   2 (bases 1 to 3857)
  AUTHORS   .
  TITLE     Direct Submission
  JOURNAL   Exported May 12, 2021 from SnapGene Server 1.1.58
            http://www.snapgene.com
FEATURES             Location/Qualifiers
     source          1..3857
                     /organism="synthetic DNA construct"
                     /mol_type="other DNA"
     protein_bind    107..128
                     /label=CAP binding site
                     /bound_moiety="E. coli catabolite activator protein"
                     /note="CAP binding activates transcription in the presence
                     of cAMP."
     promoter        143..173
                     /label=lac promoter
                     /note="promoter for the E. coli lac operon"
     protein_bind    181..197
                     /label=lac operator
                     /bound_moiety="lac repressor encoded by lacI"
                     /note="The lac repressor binds to the lac operator to
                     inhibit transcription in E. coli. This inhibition can be
                     relieved by adding lactose or
                     isopropyl-beta-D-thiogalactopyranoside (IPTG)."
     primer_bind     186..208
                     /label=M13/pUC Reverse
                     /note="In lacZ gene"
     primer_bind     205..221
                     /label=M13 rev
                     /note="common sequencing primer, one of multiple similar
                     variants"
     primer_bind     205..221
                     /label=M13 Reverse
                     /note="In lacZ gene. Also called M13-rev"
     promoter        239..257
                     /label=SP6 promoter
                     /note="promoter for bacteriophage SP6 RNA polymerase"
     primer_bind     239..256
                     /label=SP6
                     /note="SP6 promoter, forward primer"
     primer_bind     complement(745..764)
                     /label=T7
                     /note="T7 promoter, forward primer"
     promoter        complement(746..764)
                     /label=T7 promoter
                     /note="promoter for bacteriophage T7 RNA polymerase"
     primer_bind     complement(771..788)
                     /label=M13 Forward
                     /note="In lacZ gene. Also called M13-F20 or M13 (-21)
                     Forward"
     primer_bind     complement(771..787)
                     /label=M13 fwd
                     /note="common sequencing primer, one of multiple similar
                     variants"
     primer_bind     complement(780..802)
                     /label=M13/pUC Forward
                     /note="In lacZ gene"
     CDS             925..1227
                     /codon_start=1
                     /gene="ccdB"
                     /product="CcdB, a bacterial toxin that poisons DNA gyrase"
                     /label=ccdB
                     /note="Plasmids containing the ccdB gene cannot be
                     propagated in standard E. coli strains."
                     /translation="QFKVYTYKRESRYRLFVDVQSDIIDTPGRRMVIPLASARLLSDKV
                     SRELYPVVHIGDESWRMMTTDMASVPVSVIGEEVADLSHRENDIKNAINLMFWGI"
     primer_bind     1106..1125
                     /label=ccdB-fwd
                     /note="ccdB gene, forward primer"
     CDS             1576..2370
                     /codon_start=1
                     /gene="aph(3')-II (or nptII)"
                     /product="aminoglycoside phosphotransferase from Tn5"
                     /label=NeoR/KanR
                     /note="confers resistance to neomycin, kanamycin, and G418
                     (Geneticin(R))"
                     /translation="MIEQDGLHAGSPAAWVERLFGYDWAQQTIGCSDAAVFRLSAQGRP
                     VLFVKTDLSGALNELQDEAARLSWLATTGVPCAAVLDVVTEAGRDWLLLGEVPGQDLLS
                     SHLAPAEKVSIMADAMRRLHTLDPATCPFDHQAKHRIERARTRMEAGLVDQDDLDEEHQ
                     GLAPAELFARLKASMPDGEDLVVTHGDACLPNIMVENGRFSGFIDCGRLGVADRYQDIA
                     LATRDIAEELGGEWADRFLVLYGIAAPDSQRIAFYRLLDEFF"
     primer_bind     complement(1630..1649)
                     /label=Neo-R
                     /note="Neomycin resistance gene, reverse primer"
     primer_bind     2240..2259
                     /label=Neo-F
                     /note="Neomycin resistance gene, forward primer"
     regulatory      2570..2579
                     /regulatory_class="other"
                     /note="vertebrate consensus sequence for strong initiation
                     of translation (Kozak, 1987)"
     CDS             2576..2950
                     /codon_start=1
                     /gene="Sh ble from Streptoalloteichus hindustanus"
                     /product="antibiotic-binding protein"
                     /label=BleoR
                     /note="confers resistance to bleomycin, phleomycin, and
                     Zeocin(TM)"
                     /translation="MAKLTSAVPVLTARDVAGAVEFWTDRLGFSRDFVEDDFAGVVRDD
                     VTLFISAVQDQVVPDNTLAWVWVRGLDELYAEWSEVVSTNFRDASGPAMTEIGEQPWGR
                     EFALRDPAGNCVHFVAEEQD"
     rep_origin      3088..3676
                     /direction=RIGHT
                     /label=ori
                     /note="high-copy-number ColE1/pMB1/pBR322/pUC origin of
                     replication"
     primer_bind     3577..3596
                     /label=pBR322ori-F
                     /note="pBR322 origin, forward primer"
     primer_bind     3830..3847
                     /label=L4440
                     /note="L4440 vector, forward primer"
ORIGIN
        1 agcgcccaat acgcaaaccg cctctccccg cgcgttggcc gattcattaa tgcagctggc
       61 acgacaggtt tcccgactgg aaagcgggca gtgagcgcaa cgcaattaat gtgagttagc
      121 tcactcatta ggcaccccag gctttacact ttatgcttcc ggctcgtatg ttgtgtggaa
      181 ttgtgagcgg ataacaattt cacacaggaa acagctatga ccatgattac gccaagctat
      241 ttaggtgaca ctatagaata ctcaagctat gcatcaagct tggtaccgag ctcggatcca
      301 ctagtaacgg ccgccagtgt gctggaattc gcccttggtc tctaccttct agcaaagtgc
      361 tttgtgcgta ccagggatag ggtaggtagt gaaatctgag ttagtacatc aactctagac
      421 gatgggcgtc gcctgtgtag aagaacaata actcacccgg taactaacac tatttctcgg
      481 tggtcaatgc gtcagaagat atcaagacgg tccgttttgc gtttaagccg agtgaatgtt
      541 gcctgccgtt agtaaattta ttatgaaaaa ccccactatg aatacatcag cctatactga
      601 tataccaaga agtgcaaggg aggtggtcct gttccacctg aacgcggttc ccgacagcgg
      661 ccgcaggcag agaccaaggg cgaattctgc agatatccat cacactggcg gccgctcgag
      721 catgcatcta gagggcccaa ttcgccctat agtgagtcgt attacaattc actggccgtc
      781 gttttacaac gtcgtgactg ggaaaaccct ggcgttaccc aacttaatcg ccttgcagca
      841 catccccctt tcgccagctg gcgtaatagc gaagaggccc gcaccgatcg cccttcccaa
      901 cagttgcgca gcctatacgt acggcagttt aaggtttaca cctataaaag agagagccgt
      961 tatcgtctgt ttgtggatgt acagagtgat attattgaca cgccggggcg acggatggtg
     1021 atccccctgg ccagtgcacg tctgctgtca gataaagtct cccgtgaact ttacccggtg
     1081 gtgcatatcg gggatgaaag ctggcgcatg atgaccaccg atatggccag tgtgccggtc
     1141 tccgttatcg gggaagaagt ggctgatctc agccaccgcg aaaatgacat caaaaacgcc
     1201 attaacctga tgttctgggg aatataaatg tcaggcatga gattatcaaa aaggatcttc
     1261 acctagatcc ttttcacgta gaaagccagt ccgcagaaac ggtgctgacc ccggatgaat
     1321 gtcagctact gggctatctg gacaagggaa aacgcaagcg caaagagaaa gcaggtagct
     1381 tgcagtgggc ttacatggcg atagctagac tgggcggttt tatggacagc aagcgaaccg
     1441 gaattgccag ctggggcgcc ctctggtaag gttgggaagc cctgcaaagt aaactggatg
     1501 gctttcttgc cgccaaggat ctgatggcgc aggggatcaa gctctgatca agagacagga
     1561 tgaggatcgt ttcgcatgat tgaacaagat ggattgcacg caggttctcc ggccgcttgg
     1621 gtggagaggc tattcggcta tgactgggca caacagacaa tcggctgctc tgatgccgcc
     1681 gtgttccggc tgtcagcgca ggggcgcccg gttctttttg tcaagaccga cctgtccggt
     1741 gccctgaatg aactgcaaga cgaggcagcg cggctatcgt ggctggccac gacgggcgtt
     1801 ccttgcgcag ctgtgctcga cgttgtcact gaagcgggaa gggactggct gctattgggc
     1861 gaagtgccgg ggcaggatct cctgtcatct caccttgctc ctgccgagaa agtatccatc
     1921 atggctgatg caatgcggcg gctgcatacg cttgatccgg ctacctgccc attcgaccac
     1981 caagcgaaac atcgcatcga gcgagcacgt actcggatgg aagccggtct tgtcgatcag
     2041 gatgatctgg acgaagagca tcaggggctc gcgccagccg aactgttcgc caggctcaag
     2101 gcgagcatgc ccgacggcga ggatctcgtc gtgacccatg gcgatgcctg cttgccgaat
     2161 atcatggtgg aaaatggccg cttttctgga ttcatcgact gtggccggct gggtgtggcg
     2221 gaccgctatc aggacatagc gttggctacc cgtgatattg ctgaagagct tggcggcgaa
     2281 tgggctgacc gcttcctcgt gctttacggt atcgccgctc ccgattcgca gcgcatcgcc
     2341 ttctatcgcc ttcttgacga gttcttctga attattaacg cttacaattt cctgatgcgg
     2401 tattttctcc ttacgcatct gtgcggtatt tcacaccgca tcaggtggca cttttcgggg
     2461 aaatgtgcgc ggaaccccta tttgtttatt tttctaaata cattcaaata tgtatccgct
     2521 catgagacaa taaccctgat aaatgcttca ataatagcac gtgaggaggg ccaccatggc
     2581 caagttgacc agtgccgttc cggtgctcac cgcgcgcgac gtcgccggag cggtcgagtt
     2641 ctggaccgac cggctcgggt tctcccggga cttcgtggag gacgacttcg ccggtgtggt
     2701 ccgggacgac gtgaccctgt tcatcagcgc ggtccaggac caggtggtgc cggacaacac
     2761 cctggcctgg gtgtgggtgc gcggcctgga cgagctgtac gccgagtggt cggaggtcgt
     2821 gtccacgaac ttccgggacg cctccgggcc ggccatgacc gagatcggcg agcagccgtg
     2881 ggggcgggag ttcgccctgc gcgacccggc cggcaactgc gtgcacttcg tggccgagga
     2941 gcaggactga cacgtgctaa aacttcattt ttaatttaaa aggatctagg tgaagatcct
     3001 ttttgataat ctcatgacca aaatccctta acgtgagttt tcgttccact gagcgtcaga
     3061 ccccgtagaa aagatcaaag gatcttcttg agatcctttt tttctgcgcg taatctgctg
     3121 cttgcaaaca aaaaaaccac cgctaccagc ggtggtttgt ttgccggatc aagagctacc
     3181 aactcttttt ccgaaggtaa ctggcttcag cagagcgcag ataccaaata ctgttcttct
     3241 agtgtagccg tagttaggcc accacttcaa gaactctgta gcaccgccta catacctcgc
     3301 tctgctaatc ctgttaccag tggctgctgc cagtggcgat aagtcgtgtc ttaccgggtt
     3361 ggactcaaga cgatagttac cggataaggc gcagcggtcg ggctgaacgg ggggttcgtg
     3421 cacacagccc agcttggagc gaacgaccta caccgaactg agatacctac agcgtgagct
     3481 atgagaaagc gccacgcttc ccgaagggag aaaggcggac aggtatccgg taagcggcag
     3541 ggtcggaaca ggagagcgca cgagggagct tccaggggga aacgcctggt atctttatag
     3601 tcctgtcggg tttcgccacc tctgacttga gcgtcgattt ttgtgatgct cgtcaggggg
     3661 gcggagccta tggaaaaacg ccagcaacgc ggccttttta cggttcctgg ccttttgctg
     3721 gccttttgct cacatgttct ttcctgcgtt atcccctgat tctgtggata accgtattac
     3781 cgcctttgag tgagctgata ccgctcgccg cagccgaacg accgagcgca gcgagtcagt
     3841 gagcgaggaa gcggaag
//
